>Addgene plasmid #143366 | TFORF2379 | addgene full sequence | sequence record 400338 | Addgene NGS Result
TTAATGTAGTCTTATGCAATACTCTTGTAGTCTTGCAACATGGTAACGATGAGTTAGCAACATGCCTTAC
AAGGAGAGAAAAAGCACCGTGCATGCCGATTGGTGGAAGTAAGGTGGTACGATCGTGCCTTATTAGGAAG
GCAACAGACGGGTCTGACATGGATTGGACGAACCACTGAATTGCCGCATTGCAGAGATATTGTATTTAAG
TGCCTAGCTCGATACATAAACGGGTCTCTCTGGTTAGACCAGATCTGAGCCTGGGAGCTCTCTGGCTAAC
TAGGGAACCCACTGCTTAAGCCTCAATAAAGCTTGCCTTGAGTGCTTCAAGTAGTGTGTGCCCGTCTGTT
GTGTGACTCTGGTAACTAGAGATCCCTCAGACCCTTTTAGTCAGTGTGGAAAATCTCTAGCAGTGGCGCC
CGAACAGGGACTTGAAAGCGAAAGGGAAACCAGAGGAGCTCTCTCGACGCAGGACTCGGCTTGCTGAAGC
GCGCACGGCAAGAGGCGAGGGGCGGCGACTGGTGAGTACGCCAAAAATTTTGACTAGCGGAGGCTAGAAG
GAGAGAGATGGGTGCGAGAGCGTCAGTATTAAGCGGGGGAGAATTAGATCGCGATGGGAAAAAATTCGGT
TAAGGCCAGGGGGAAAGAAAAAATATAAATTAAAACATATAGTATGGGCAAGCAGGGAGCTAGAACGATT
CGCAGTTAATCCTGGCCTGTTAGAAACATCAGAAGGCTGTAGACAAATACTGGGACAGCTACAACCATCC
CTTCAGACAGGATCAGAAGAACTTAGATCATTATATAATACAGTAGCAACCCTCTATTGTGTGCATCAAA
GGATAGAGATAAAAGACACCAAGGAAGCTTTAGACAAGATAGAGGAAGAGCAAAACAAAAGTAAGACCAC
CGCACAGCAAGCGGCCGCTGATCTTCAGACCTGGAGGAGGAGATATGAGGGACAATTGGAGAAGTGAATT
ATATAAATATAAAGTAGTAAAAATTGAACCATTAGGAGTAGCACCCACCAAGGCAAAGAGAAGAGTGGTG
CAGAGAGAAAAAAGAGCAGTGGGAATAGGAGCTTTGTTCCTTGGGTTCTTGGGAGCAGCAGGAAGCACTA
TGGGCGCAGCGTCAATGACGCTGACGGTACAGGCCAGACAATTATTGTCTGGTATAGTGCAGCAGCAGAA
CAATTTGCTGAGGGCTATTGAGGCGCAACAGCATCTGTTGCAACTCACAGTCTGGGGCATCAAGCAGCTC
CAGGCAAGAATCCTGGCTGTGGAAAGATACCTAAAGGATCAACAGCTCCTGGGGATTTGGGGTTGCTCTG
GAAAACTCATTTGCACCACTGCTGTGCCTTGGAATGCTAGTTGGAGTAATAAATCTCTGGAACAGATTTG
GAATCACACGACCTGGATGGAGTGGGACAGAGAAATTAACAATTACACAAGCTTAATACACTCCTTAATT
GAAGAATCGCAAAACCAGCAAGAAAAGAATGAACAAGAATTATTGGAATTAGATAAATGGGCAAGTTTGT
GGAATTGGTTTAACATAACAAATTGGCTGTGGTATATAAAATTATTCATAATGATAGTAGGAGGCTTGGT
AGGTTTAAGAATAGTTTTTGCTGTACTTTCTATAGTGAATAGAGTTAGGCAGGGATATTCACCATTATCG
TTTCAGACCCACCTCCCAACCCCGAGGGGACCCATGCATTGCATCTCAATTAGTCAGCAACCAGGTGTGG
AAAGTCCCCAGGCTCCCCAGCAGGCAGAAGTATGCAAAGCATGCGTCTCAATTAGTCAGCAACCATAGTC
CCGCCCCTAACTCCGCCCATCCCGCCCCTAACTCCGCCCAGTTCCGCCCATTCTCCGCCCCATGGCTGAC
TAATTTTTTTTATTTATGCAGAGGCCGAGGCCGCCTCGGCCTCTGAGCTATTCCAGAAGTAGTGAGGAGG
CTTTTTTGGAGGCCTAGGCTTTTGCAAAAAGCTTTCTAGAGGTACCACCGGAGCTTACCATGACCGAGTA
CAAGCCCACGGTGCGCCTCGCCACCCGCGACGACGTCCCCAGGGCCGTACGCACCCTCGCCGCCGCGTTC
GCCGACTACCCCGCCACGCGCCACACCGTCGATCCGGACCGCCACATCGAGCGGGTCACCGAGCTGCAAG
AACTCTTCCTCACGCGCGTCGGGCTCGACATCGGCAAGGTGTGGGTCGCGGACGACGGCGCCGCCGTGGC
GGTCTGGACCACGCCGGAGAGCGTCGAAGCGGGGGCGGTGTTCGCCGAGATCGGCCCGCGCATGGCCGAG
TTGAGCGGTTCCCGGCTGGCCGCGCAGCAACAGATGGAAGGCCTCCTGGCGCCGCACCGGCCCAAGGAGC
CCGCGTGGTTCCTGGCCACCGTCGGCGTCTCGCCCGACCACCAGGGCAAGGGTCTGGGCAGCGCCGTCGT
GCTCCCCGGAGTGGAGGCGGCCGAGCGCGCCGGGGTGCCCGCCTTCCTGGAGACCTCCGCGCCCCGCAAC
CTCCCCTTCTACGAGCGGCTCGGCTTCACCGTCACCGCCGACGTCGAGGTGCCCGAAGGACCGCGCACCT
GGTGCATGACCCGCAAGCCCGGTGCCAGTTAACGAATTCTAGATCTTGAGACAAATGGCAGTATTCATCC
ACAATTTTAAAAGAAAAGGGGGGATTGGGGGGTACAGTGCAGGGGAAAGAATAGTAGACATAATAGCAAC
AGACATACAAACTAAAGAATTACAAAAACAAATTACAAAAATTCAAAATTTTCGGGTTTATTACAGGGAC
AGCAGAGATCCACTTTGGCGCCGGCTCGAGGCCTGCAGGTGCAAAGATGGATAAAGTTTTAAACAGAGAG
GAATCTTTGCAGCTAATGGACCTTCTAGGTCTTGAAAGGAGTGGGAATTGGCTCCGGTGCCCGTCAGTGG
GCAGAGCGCACATCGCCCACAGTCCCCGAGAAGTTGGGGGGAGGGGTCGGCAATTGAACCGGTGCCTAGA
GAAGGTGGCGCGGGGTAAACTGGGAAAGTGATGTCGTGTACTGGCTCCGCCTTTTTCCCGAGGGTGGGGG
AGAACCGTATATAAGTGCAGTAGTCGCCGTGAACGTTCTTTTTCGCAACGGGTTTGCCGCCAGAACACAG
GTAAGTGCCGTGTGTGGTTCCCGCGGGCCTGGCCTCTTTACGGGTTATGGCCCTTGCGTGCCTTGAATTA
CTTCCACCTGGCTGCAGTACGTGATTCTTGATCCCGAGCTTCGGGTTGGAAGTGGGTGGGAGAGTTCGAG
GCCTTGCGCTTAAGGAGCCCCTTCGCCTCGTGCTTGAGTTGAGGCCTGGCCTGGGCGCTGGGGCCGCCGC
GTGCGAATCTGGTGGCACCTTCGCGCCTGTCTCGCTGCTTTCGATAAGTCTCTAGCCATTTAAAATTTTT
GATGACCTGCTGCGACGCTTTTTTTCTGGCAAGATAGTCTTGTAAATGCGGGCCAAGATCTGCACACTGG
TATTTCGGTTTTTGGGGCCGCGGGCGGCGACGGGGCCCGTGCGTCCCAGCGCACATGTTCGGCGAGGCGG
GGCCTGCGAGCGCGGCCACCGAGAATCGGACGGGGGTAGTCTCAAGCTGGCCGGCCTGCTCTGGTGCCTG
GCCTCGCGCCGCCGTGTATCGCCCCGCCCTGGGCGGCAAGGCTGGCCCGGTCGGCACCAGTTGCGTGAGC
GGAAAGATGGCCGCTTCCCGGCCCTGCTGCAGGGAGCTCAAAATGGAGGACGCGGCGCTCGGGAGAGCGG
GCGGGTGAGTCACCCACACAAAGGAAAAGGGCCTTTCCGTCCTCAGCCGTCGCTTCATGTGACTCCACGG
AGTACCGGGCGCCGTCCAGGCACCTCGATTAGTTCTCGAGCTTTTGGAGTACGTCGTCTTTAGGTTGGGG
GGAGGGGTTTTATGCGATGGAGTTTCCCCACACTGAGTGGGTGGAGACTGAAGTTAGGCCAGCTTGGCAC
TTGATGTAATTCTCCTTGGAATTTGCCCTTTTTGAGTTTGGATCTTGGTTCATTCTCAAGCCTCAGACAG
TGGTTCAAAGTTTTTTTCTTCCATTTCAGGTGTCGTGAGGCTAGCACCGCCACCATGGCTGAGGACTGGC
TGGACTGCCCGGCCCTGGGCCCTGGCTGGAAGCGCCGCGAAGTCTTTCGCAAGTCAGGGGCCACCTGTGG
ACGCTCAGACACCTATTACCAGAGCCCCACAGGAGACAGGATCCGAAGCAAAGTTGAGCTGACTCGATAC
CTGGGCCCTGCGTGTGATCTCACCCTCTTCGACTTCAAACAAGGCATCTTGTGCTATCCAGCCCCCAAGG
CCCATCCCGTGGCGGTTGCCAGCAAGAAGCGAAAGAAGCCTTCAAGGCCAGCCAAGACTCGGAAACGTCA
GGTTGGACCCCAGAGTGGTGAGGTCAGGAAGGAGGCCCCGAGGGATGAGACCAAGGCTGACACTGACACA
GCCCCAGCTTCATTCCCTGCTCCTGGGTGCTGTGAGAACTGTGGAATCAGCTTCTCAGGGGATGGCACCC
AAAGGCAGCGGCTCAAAACGTTGTGCAAAGACTGTCGAGCACAGAGAATTGCCTTCAACCGGGAACAGAG
AATGTTTAAGAGCCGAGGGTGTGGAGTATGCCGGGGCTGTCAGACCCAAGAGGATTGTGGCCATTGCCCC
ATCTGCCTTCGCCCTCCCCGCCCTGGTCTCAGGCGCCAGTGGAAATGTGTCCAGCGACGTTGCCTACGGG
GTAAACATGCCCGCCGCAAGGGAGGCTGTGACTCCAAGATGGCTGCCAGGCGGCGCCCCGGAGCCCAGCC
ACTGCCTCCACCACCCCCATCACAGTCCCCAGAGCCCACAGAGCCGCACCCCAGAGCCCTGGCCCCCTCG
CCACCTGCCGAGTTCATCTATTACTGTGTAGACGAGGACGAGCTACAGCCCTACACGAACCGCCGGCAGA
ACCGCAAGTGCGGGGCCTGTGCAGCCTGCCTACGGCGGATGGACTGTGGCCGCTGCGACTTCTGCTGCGA
CAAGCCCAAATTCGGGGGCAGCAACCAGAAGCGCCAGAAGTGTCGTTGGCGCCAATGCCTGCAGTTTGCC
ATGAAGCGGCTGCTGCCCAGTGTCTGGTCAGAGTCTGAGGATGGGGCAGGATCGCCCCCACCTTACCGTC
GTCGAAAGAGGCCCAGCTCTGCCCGACGGCACCATCTTGGCCCTACCTTGAAGCCCACCTTGGCTACACG
CACAGCCCAACCAGACCATACCCAGGCTCCAACGAAGCAGGAAGCAGGTGGTGGCTTTGTGCTGCCCCCG
CCTGGCACTGACCTTGTGTTTTTACGGGAAGGCGCAAGCAGTCCTGTGCAGGTGCCGGGCCCTGTTGCAG
CTTCCACAGAAGCCCTGTTGCAGGAGGCCCAGTGCTCTGGCCTGAGTTGGGTTGTGGCCTTACCCCAGGT
GAAGCAAGAGAAGGCGGATACCCAGGACGAGTGGACACCAGGCACAGCTGTCCTGACTTCTCCCGTATTG
GTGCCTGGCTGCCCTAGCAAGGCAGTAGACCCAGGCCTGCCTTCTGTGAAGCAAGAGCCACCTGACCCAG
AGGAGGACAAGGAGGAGAACAAGGATGATTCTGCCTCCAAATTGGCCCCAGAGGAAGAGGCAGGAGGGGC
TGGCACACCCGTGATCACGGAGATTTTCAGCCTGGGTGGAACCCGCTTCCGAGATACAGCAGTCTGGTTG
CCAAGGTCCAAAGACCTTAAAAAACCTGGAGCTAGAAAGCAGTAGTAATGAACTAGTCCGTAACTTGAAA
GTATTTCGATTTCTTGGCTTTATATATCTTGTGGAAAGGACGATAGACCTTCCCGTCCGTAGCGAGCACG
CGTTAAGTCGACAATCAACCTCTGGATTACAAAATTTGTGAAAGATTGACTGGTATTCTTAACTATGTTG
CTCCTTTTACGCTATGTGGATACGCTGCTTTAATGCCTTTGTATCATGCTATTGCTTCCCGTATGGCTTT
CATTTTCTCCTCCTTGTATAAATCCTGGTTGCTGTCTCTTTATGAGGAGTTGTGGCCCGTTGTCAGGCAA
CGTGGCGTGGTGTGCACTGTGTTTGCTGACGCAACCCCCACTGGTTGGGGCATTGCCACCACCTGTCAGC
TCCTTTCCGGGACTTTCGCTTTCCCCCTCCCTATTGCCACGGCGGAACTCATCGCCGCCTGCCTTGCCCG
CTGCTGGACAGGGGCTCGGCTGTTGGGCACTGACAATTCCGTGGTGTTGTCGGGGAAATCATCGTCCTTT
CCTTGGCTGCTCGCCTGTGTTGCCACCTGGATTCTGCGCGGGACGTCCTTCTGCTACGTCCCTTCGGCCC
TCAATCCAGCGGACCTTCCTTCCCGCGGCCTGCTGCCGGCTCTGCGGCCTCTTCCGCGTCTTCGCCTTCG
CCCTCAGACGAGTCGGATCTCCCTTTGGGCCGCCTCCCCGCGTCGACTTTAAGACCAATGACTTACAAGG
CAGCTGTAGATCTTAGCCACTTTTTAAAAGAAAAGGGGGGACTGGAAGGGCTAATTCACTCCCAACGAAG
ACAAGATCTGCTTTTTGCTTGTACTGGGTCTCTCTGGTTAGACCAGATCTGAGCCTGGGAGCTCTCTGGC
TAACTAGGGAACCCACTGCTTAAGCCTCAATAAAGCTTGCCTTGAGTGCTTCAAGTAGTGTGTGCCCGTC
TGTTGTGTGACTCTGGTAACTAGAGATCCCTCAGACCCTTTTAGTCAGTGTGGAAAATCTCTAGCAGTAC
GTATAGTAGTTCATGTCATCTTATTATTCAGTATTTATAACTTGCAAAGAAATGAATATCAGAGAGTGAG
AGGAACTTGTTTATTGCAGCTTATAATGGTTACAAATAAAGCAATAGCATCACAAATTTCACAAATAAAG
CATTTTTTTCACTGCATTCTAGTTGTGGTTTGTCCAAACTCATCAATGTATCTTATCATGTCTGGCTCTA
GCTATCCCGCCCCTAACTCCGCCCATCCCGCCCCTAACTCCGCCCAGTTCCGCCCATTCTCCGCCCCATG
GCTGACTAATTTTTTTTATTTATGCAGAGGCCGAGGCCGCCTCGGCCTCTGAGCTATTCCAGAAGTAGTG
AGGAGGCTTTTTTGGAGGCCTAGGGACGTACCCAATTCGCCCTATAGTGAGTCGTATTACGCGCGCTCAC
TGGCCGTCGTTTTACAACGTCGTGACTGGGAAAACCCTGGCGTTACCCAACTTAATCGCCTTGCAGCACA
TCCCCCTTTCGCCAGCTGGCGTAATAGCGAAGAGGCCCGCACCGATCGCCCTTCCCAACAGTTGCGCAGC
CTGAATGGCGAATGGG
[124 nt withheld, positions 7367-7490]
C
[91 nt withheld, positions 7492-7582]
A
[49 nt withheld, positions 7584-7632]
CCTTTGACGTTGGAGTCCACGTTCTTT
[37 nt withheld, positions 7660-7696]
ACCCTATCTCGGTCTATTCTTTTGATTTATAAGGGATTTTGCCGATTTCGGCCTATTGGTTAAAAAATGA
GCTGATTTAACAAAAATTTAACGCGAATTTTAACAAAATATTAACGCTTACAATTTAGGTGGCACTTTTC
GGGGAAATGTGCGCGGAACCCCTATTTGTTTATTTTTCTAAATACATTCAAATATGTATCCGCTCATGAG
ACAATAACCCTGATAAATGCTTCAATAATATTGAAAAAGGAAGAGTATGAGTATTCAACATTTCCGTGTC
GCCCTTATTCCCTTTTTTGCGGCATTTTGCCTTCCTGTTTTTGCTCACCCAGAAACGCTGGTGAAAGTAA
AAGATGCTGAAGATCAGTTGGGTGCACGAGTGGGTTACATCGAACTGGATCTCAACAGCGGTAAGATCCT
TGAGAGTTTTCGCCCCGAAGAACGTTTTCCAATGATGAGCACTTTTAAAGTTCTGCTATGTGGCGCGGTA
TTATCCCGTATTGACGCCGGGCAAGAGCAACTCGGTCGCCGCATACACTATTCTCAGAATGACTTGGTTG
AGTACTCACCAGTCACAGAAAAGCATCTTACGGATGGCATGACAGTAAGAGAATTATGCAGTGCTGCCAT
AACCATGAGTGATAACACTGCGGCCAACTTACTTCTGACAACGATCGGAGGACCGAAGGAGCTAACCGCT
TTTTTGCACAACATGGGGGATCATGTAACTCGCCTTGATCGTTGGGAACCGGAGCTGAATGAAGCCATAC
CAAACGACGAGCGTGACACCACGATGCCTGTAGCAATGGCAACAACGTTGCGCAAACTATTAACTGGCGA
ACTACTTACTCTAGCTTCCCGGCAACAATTAATAGACTGGATGGAGGCGGATAAAGTTGCAGGACCACTT
CTGCGCTCGGCCCTTCCGGCTGGCTGGTTTATTGCTGATAAATCTGGAGCCGGTGAGCGTGGGTCTCGCG
GTATCATTGCAGCACTGGGGCCAGATGGTAAGCCCTCCCGTATCGTAGTTATCTACACGACGGGGAGTCA
GGCAACTATGGATGAACGAAATAGACAGATCGCTGAGATAGGTGCCTCACTGATTAAGCATTGGTAACTG
TCAGACCAAGTTTACTCATATATACTTTAGATTGATTTAAAACTTCATTTTTAATTTAAAAGGATCTAGG
TGAAGATCCTTTTTGATAATCTCATGACCAAAATCCCTTAACGTGAGTTTTCGTTCCACTGAGCGTCAGA
CCCCGTAGAAAAGATCAAAGGATCTTCTTGAGATCCTTTTTTTCTGCGCGTAATCTGCTGCTTGCAAACA
AAAAAACCACCGCTACCAGCGGTGGTTTGTTTGCCGGATCAAGAGCTACCAACTCTTTTTCCGAAGGTAA
CTGGCTTCAGCAGAGCGCAGATACCAAATACTGTTCTTCTAGTGTAGCCGTAGTTAGGCCACCACTTCAA
GAACTCTGTAGCACCGCCTACATACCTCGCTCTGCTAATCCTGTTACCAGTGGCTGCTGCCAGTGGCGAT
AAGTCGTGTCTTACCGGGTTGGACTCAAGACGATAGTTACCGGATAAGGCGCAGCGGTCGGGCTGAACGG
GGGGTTCGTGCACACAGCCCAGCTTGGAGCGAACGACCTACACCGAACTGAGATACCTACAGCGTGAGCT
ATGAGAAAGCGCCACGCTTCCCGAAGGGAGAAAGGCGGACAGGTATCCGGTAAGCGGCAGGGTCGGAACA
GGAGAGCGCACGAGGGAGCTTCCAGGGGGAAACGCCTGGTATCTTTATAGTCCTGTCGGGTTTCGCCACC
TCTGACTTGAGCGTCGATTTTTGTGATGCTCGTCAGGGGGGCGGAGCCTATGGAAAAACGCCAGCAACGC
GGCCTTTTTACGGTTCCTGGCCTTTTGCTGGCCTTTTGCTCACATGTTCTTTCCTGCGTTATCCCCTGAT
TCTGTGGATAACCGTATTACCGCCTTTGAGTGAGCTGATACCGCTCGCCGCAGCCGAACGACCGAGCGCA
GCGAGTCAGTGAGCGAGGAAGCGGAAGAGCGCCCAATACGCAAACCGCCTCTCCCCGCGCGTTGGCCGAT
TCATTAATGCAGCTGGCACGACAGGTTTCCCGACTGGAAAGCGGGCAGTGAGCGCAACGCAATTAATGTG
AGTTAGCTCACTCATTAGGCACCCCAGGCTTTACACTTTATGCTTCCGGCTCGTATGTTGTGTGGAATTG
TGAGCGGATAACAATTTCACACAGGAAACAGCTATGACCATGATTACGCCAAGCGCGCAATTAACCCTCA
CTAAAGGGAACAAAAGCTGGAGCTGCAAGC
Features (pLannotate 1.2.2; 31 found; start..end, strand, type, name):
      5..231     +  promoter       RSV promoter: Rous sarcoma virus enhancer/promoter
    232..412     +  LTR            5' LTR (truncated): truncated 5' long terminal repeat (LTR) from HIV-1
    459..584     +  misc_feature   HIV-1 Ψ: packaging signal of human immunodeficiency virus type 1
    568..931     +  CDS            HIV-1 gag (fragment): gag protein from human immunodeficiency virus 1; gag
   1077..1310    +  misc_feature   RRE: The Rev response element (RRE) of HIV-1 allows for Rev-dependent mRNA export from the nucleus to the cytoplasm.
   1687..1713    +  CDS            Rev (fragment): human immunodeficiency virus 1 (HIV-1) Rev protein; rev; enhances nuclear export of unspliced and incompletely spliced viral mRNAs
   1720..1743    +  promoter       SV40 promoter (fragment): SV40 early promoter
   1744..1815    +  promoter       SV40 promoter (fragment): SV40 enhancer and early promoter
   1839..1974    +  rep_origin     SV40 ori: SV40 origin of replication
   2020..2616    +  CDS            PuroR (fragment): puromycin N-acetyltransferase; pac from Streptomyces; confers resistance to puromycin
   2665..2782    +  misc_feature   cPPT/CTS: central polypurine tract and central termination sequence of HIV-1
   2847..2913    +  CDS            small t antigen (fragment): SV40 (simian virus 40) small t antigen
   2920..4098    +  promoter       EF-1α promoter: strong constitutive promoter for human elongation factor EF-1α
   4115..5782    +  CDS            MBD1 (fragment): MBD1_HUMAN - Also known as CXXC3, PCM1. Experimental evidence at protein level: Swiss-Prot protein existence level 1. Transcriptional repressor that binds CpG islands in promoters where the DNA is methylated at position 5 of cytosine within CpG dinucleotides. Binding is abolished by the presence of 7-mG that is produced by DNA damage by methylmethanesulfonate (MMS). Acts as transcriptional repressor and plays a role in gene silencing by recruiting ATF7IP, which in turn recruits factors such as the histone methyltransferase SETDB1. Probably forms a complex with SETDB1 and ATF7IP that represses
   5798..5851    +  promoter       U6 promoter (fragment): RNA polymerase III promoter for human U6 snRNA
   5893..6481    +  misc_feature   WPRE: woodchuck hepatitis virus posttranscriptional regulatory element
   6532..6551    +  misc_feature   cPPT/CTS (fragment): central polypurine tract and central termination sequence of HIV-1
   6553..6786    +  LTR            3' LTR (ΔU3): self-inactivating 3' long terminal repeat (LTR) from HIV-1
   6864..6985    +  polyA_signal   SV40 poly(A) signal: SV40 polyadenylation signal
   7025..7160    +  rep_origin     SV40 ori: SV40 origin of replication
   7181..7199    -  promoter       T7 promoter: promoter for bacteriophage T7 RNA polymerase
   7207..7362    +  CDS            lacZα (fragment): LacZα fragment of β-galactosidase; lacZ fragment
   7367..7795    +  rep_origin     f1 ori (sequence partly withheld): f1 bacteriophage origin of replication; arrow indicates direction of (+) strand synthesis
   7848..7952    +  promoter       AmpR promoter: bla
   7953..8813    +  CDS            AmpR: β-lactamase; bla; confers resistance to ampicillin, carbenicillin, and related antibiotics
   8984..9572    +  rep_origin     ori: high-copy-number ColE1/pMB1/pBR322/pUC origin of replication
   9755..9847    +  CDS            lacI (fragment): lac repressor; lacI; The lac repressor binds to the lac operator to inhibit transcription in E. coli. This inhibition can be relieved by adding lactose or isopropyl-β-D-thiogalactopyranoside (IPTG).
   9860..9881    +  protein_bind   CAP binding site: CAP binding activates transcription in the presence of cAMP. E. coli catabolite activator protein
   9896..9926    +  promoter       lac promoter: promoter for the E. coli lac operon
   9934..9950    +  protein_bind   lac operator: The lac repressor binds to the lac operator to inhibit transcription in E. coli. This inhibition can be relieved by adding lactose or isopropyl-β-D-thiogalactopyranoside (IPTG). lac repressor encoded by lacI
   9995..10013   +  promoter       T3 promoter: promoter for bacteriophage T3 RNA polymerase
