[The description below was written by a language model from this plasmid's Addgene catalogue record and pLannotate feature annotations shown in this document.]
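Description:
TFORF2379 is a third-generation-style, self-inactivating lentiviral expression plasmid built on the pLX_TRC317 backbone. It belongs to a barcoded transcription factor ORF collection designed for pooled overexpression screens in mammalian cells. In bacteria it is maintained through a high-copy ColE1/pUC-type origin and selected with ampicillin via the bla gene. An f1 origin and remnants of a lac/lacZα cloning region with T7 and T3 promoters are also present in the backbone. The depositor warns that recombination can occur, which is a common concern with LTR-containing plasmids.

The viral genome is transcribed from an RSV promoter fused to a truncated HIV-1 5' LTR. It carries the Ψ packaging signal with a gag fragment, the Rev response element for Rev-dependent nuclear export, a cPPT/CTS element, and a ΔU3 3' LTR that inactivates LTR promoter activity after integration. An SV40 polyadenylation signal follows the 3' LTR.

Two expression units lie between the LTRs. An SV40 early promoter drives puromycin N-acetyltransferase for selection of transduced cells. A human EF-1α promoter drives the insert, human MBD1, a methyl-CpG-binding transcriptional repressor; the record ties the ORF to a specific reference transcript isoform and notes that it was synthesized. A WPRE downstream of the ORF enhances transcript expression.

According to the catalogue entry, each construct in the collection carries a unique 24-bp barcode that identifies the transcription factor in pooled screens. The barcode is not annotated in the feature table, so its position is not stated. The short U6 promoter and small t antigen fragments annotated by the software are probably minor sequence matches rather than functional elements.
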