Addgene plasmid #143366: TFORF2379
Purpose: Lentiviral vector for overexpressing transcription factor ORFs with unique 24-bp barcodes. Barcodes facilitate identification of transcription factors in pooled screens.
Depositing lab: Feng Zhang. Depositing organization: Broad Institute. Publication: A transcription factor atlas of directed differentiation. Joung J, Ma S, Tay T, Geiger-Schuller KR, Kirchgatterer PC, Verdine VK, Guo B, Arias-Garcia MA, Allen WE, Singh A, Kuksenko O, Abudayyeh OO, Gootenberg JS, Fu Z, Macrae RK, Buenrostro JD, Regev A, Zhang F. Cell. 2023 Jan 5;186(1):209-229.e26. doi: 10.1016/j.cell.2022.11.026. PubMed 36608654.
Backbone
  Vector backbone: pLX_TRC317
  Backbone manufacturer: Broad Institute Genetic Perturbation Platform
  Backbone size w/o insert (bp): 8264
  Vector type: Mammalian Expression, Lentiviral
  Selectable markers: Puromycin
Growth in bacteria
  Bacterial resistance: Ampicillin, 100 μg/mL
  Growth temperature: 37°C
  Growth strain: NEB Stable
  Copy number: High Copy
Gene/Insert
  Gene/Insert name: MBD1
  Species: H. sapiens (human)
  Insert size (bp): 1772
  Entrez Gene: MBD1 (a.k.a. CXXC3, PCM1, RFT)
  Promoter: EF1a
  Cloning method: Unknown
  Sequencing primers: 5′ GGGTGGAGACTGAAGTTAGGCCAG; 3′ CACATAGCGTAAAAGGAGCAACATAG
Terms and licenses: Academic/Nonprofit Terms; Industry Terms: Not Available to Industry
Depositor comments: NM_015847,ENST00000353909 . The transcription factor ORF portion of this plasmid was synthesized by Genewiz. Please test multiple small colonies in case of plasmid recombination. To make this collection available in a timely manner, a portion of this collection was not fully sequenced by Addgene. If an Addgene verified full plasmid sequence is not available, please contact us prior to placing an order to request the full sequence.
How to cite: TFORF2379 was a gift from Feng Zhang (Addgene plasmid # 143366 ; http://n2t.net/addgene:143366 ; RRID:Addgene_143366)
