>Addgene plasmid #143366 | TFORF2379 | depositor partial sequence | sequence record 282236 | Insert
ACCGCCACCATGGCTGAGGACTGGCTGGACTGCCCGGCCCTGGGCCCTGGCTGGAAGCGCCGCGAAGTCT
TTCGCAAGTCAGGGGCCACCTGTGGACGCTCAGACACCTATTACCAGAGCCCCACAGGAGACAGGATCCG
AAGCAAAGTTGAGCTGACTCGATACCTGGGCCCTGCGTGTGATCTCACCCTCTTCGACTTCAAACAAGGC
ATCTTGTGCTATCCAGCCCCCAAGGCCCATCCCGTGGCGGTTGCCAGCAAGAAGCGAAAGAAGCCTTCAA
GGCCAGCCAAGACTCGGAAACGTCAGGTTGGACCCCAGAGTGGTGAGGTCAGGAAGGAGGCCCCGAGGGA
TGAGACCAAGGCTGACACTGACACAGCCCCAGCTTCATTCCCTGCTCCTGGGTGCTGTGAGAACTGTGGA
ATCAGCTTCTCAGGGGATGGCACCCAAAGGCAGCGGCTCAAAACGTTGTGCAAAGACTGTCGAGCACAGA
GAATTGCCTTCAACCGGGAACAGAGAATGTTTAAGAGCCGAGGGTGTGGAGTATGCCGGGGCTGTCAGAC
CCAAGAGGATTGTGGCCATTGCCCCATCTGCCTTCGCCCTCCCCGCCCTGGTCTCAGGCGCCAGTGGAAA
TGTGTCCAGCGACGTTGCCTACGGGGTAAACATGCCCGCCGCAAGGGAGGCTGTGACTCCAAGATGGCTG
CCAGGCGGCGCCCCGGAGCCCAGCCACTGCCTCCACCACCCCCATCACAGTCCCCAGAGCCCACAGAGCC
GCACCCCAGAGCCCTGGCCCCCTCGCCACCTGCCGAGTTCATCTATTACTGTGTAGACGAGGACGAGCTA
CAGCCCTACACGAACCGCCGGCAGAACCGCAAGTGCGGGGCCTGTGCAGCCTGCCTACGGCGGATGGACT
GTGGCCGCTGCGACTTCTGCTGCGACAAGCCCAAATTCGGGGGCAGCAACCAGAAGCGCCAGAAGTGTCG
TTGGCGCCAATGCCTGCAGTTTGCCATGAAGCGGCTGCTGCCCAGTGTCTGGTCAGAGTCTGAGGATGGG
GCAGGATCGCCCCCACCTTACCGTCGTCGAAAGAGGCCCAGCTCTGCCCGACGGCACCATCTTGGCCCTA
CCTTGAAGCCCACCTTGGCTACACGCACAGCCCAACCAGACCATACCCAGGCTCCAACGAAGCAGGAAGC
AGGTGGTGGCTTTGTGCTGCCCCCGCCTGGCACTGACCTTGTGTTTTTACGGGAAGGCGCAAGCAGTCCT
GTGCAGGTGCCGGGCCCTGTTGCAGCTTCCACAGAAGCCCTGTTGCAGGAGGCCCAGTGCTCTGGCCTGA
GTTGGGTTGTGGCCTTACCCCAGGTGAAGCAAGAGAAGGCGGATACCCAGGACGAGTGGACACCAGGCAC
AGCTGTCCTGACTTCTCCCGTATTGGTGCCTGGCTGCCCTAGCAAGGCAGTAGACCCAGGCCTGCCTTCT
GTGAAGCAAGAGCCACCTGACCCAGAGGAGGACAAGGAGGAGAACAAGGATGATTCTGCCTCCAAATTGG
CCCCAGAGGAAGAGGCAGGAGGGGCTGGCACACCCGTGATCACGGAGATTTTCAGCCTGGGTGGAACCCG
CTTCCGAGATACAGCAGTCTGGTTGCCAAGGTCCAAAGACCTTAAAAAACCTGGAGCTAGAAAGCAGTAG
TAATGAACTAGTCCGTAACTTGAAAGTATTTCGATTTCTTGGCTTTATATATCTTGTGGAAAGGACGATA
GACCTTCCCGTCCGTAGCGAGC
