>Addgene plasmid #143366 | TFORF2379 | depositor partial sequence | sequence record 282237 | Barcode
TAGACCTTCCCGTCCGTAGCGAGC
